>Addgene plasmid #13365 | pMXs-Dppa3 | addgene partial sequence | sequence record 19744 | 13365 with pBMN5'
TCCTCTGACTGCCGGATCTAGCTAGTTATTAAGGATCCCAGTGTGGTGGTACGGGAAATCACAAGTTTGT
ACAAAAAAGCAGGCTCCGCGGCCGCCCCCTTCACCATGGAGGAACCATCAGAGAAAGTCGACCCAATGAA
GGACCCTGAAACTCCTCAGAAGAAAGATGAAGAGGACGCTTTGGATGATACAGACGTCCTACAACCAGAA
ACACTAGTAAAGGTCATGAAAAAGCTAACCCTAAACCCCGGTGTCAAGCGGTCCGCACGCCGGCGCAGTC
TACGGAACCGCATTGCAGCCGTACCTGTGGAGAACAAGAGTGAAAAAATCCGGAGGGAAGTTCAAAGCGC
CTTTCCCAAGAGAAGGGTCCGCACTTTGTTGTCGGTGCTGAAAGACCCTATAGCAAAGATGAGAAGACTT
GTTCGGATTGAGCAGAGACAAAAAAGGCTCGAAGGAAATGAGTTTGAACGGGACAGTGAGCCATTCAGAT
GTCTCTGCACTTTCTGCCATTATCAAAGATGGGATCCCTCTGAGAATGCGAAAATCGGGAAGAATTAGAA
GGGTGGGCGCGCCGACCCAGCTTTCTTGTACAAAGTGGTGATATTCCAGCTGAGCGCCGGTCGCTACCAT
TACCAGTTGGTCTGGTGTCAAAAATAATAATAACCGGGCAGGCCATGTCTGCCCGTATTTCGCGTAAGGA
AATCCATTATGTACTATTTAAACTCGAGCGGCCGCCAGCACAGTGGTCGACGATAAAATAAAAGATTTTA
TTTAGTCTCCAGAAAAAGGGGGGAATGAAAGACCCCACCTGTAGGTTTGG
