[The description below was written by a language model from this plasmid's Addgene catalogue record.]
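Description:
pMXs-Dppa3 is a retroviral mammalian expression plasmid built on the pMXs backbone (about 4.6 kb without insert), carrying the unmutated mouse Dppa3 gene (developmental pluripotency associated 3, also known as Stella or PGC7) as an insert of roughly 453 bp placed by restriction enzyme cloning. In bacteria it is maintained as a high-copy plasmid under ampicillin selection. The record does not include a feature table, so the origin of replication, promoter and other individual elements are not itemised. pMXs is generally known as a Moloney murine leukaemia virus-derived vector in which the insert sits between long terminal repeats downstream of a packaging signal, with the 5′ LTR driving transcription. The record lists no mammalian selection marker, epitope tag or reporter.

As a retroviral transfer vector, the plasmid is introduced into a packaging cell line that supplies the viral structural and enzymatic proteins in trans. The resulting replication-defective particles deliver the Dppa3 cassette into dividing target cells, where it integrates into the genome and is stably expressed. The associated publication concerns the induction of pluripotent stem cells from mouse embryonic and adult fibroblast cultures by defined factors, which indicates that this construct was made to test Dppa3, a pluripotency-associated gene, by forced expression in fibroblasts in that reprogramming work. More broadly, it suits stable overexpression of mouse Dppa3 in mammalian cells for studies of pluripotency, germ cell biology or early development. According to the record, distribution is limited to academic and nonprofit users.
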