Addgene plasmid #13365: pMXs-Dppa3
Depositing lab: Shinya Yamanaka. Depositing organization: Kyoto University, Center for iPS Cell Research and Application. Publication: Induction of pluripotent stem cells from mouse embryonic and adult fibroblast cultures by defined factors. Takahashi K, Yamanaka S. Cell. 2006 Aug 25. 126(4):663-76. 10.1016/j.cell.2006.07.024 PubMed 16904174.
Backbone
  Vector backbone: pMXs
  Backbone size w/o insert (bp): 4600
  Vector type: Mammalian Expression, Retroviral
Growth in bacteria
  Bacterial resistance: Ampicillin, 100 μg/mL
  Growth temperature: 37°C
  Growth strain: DH5alpha
  Copy number: High Copy
Gene/Insert
  Gene/Insert name: developmental pluripotency associated 3 (alt name: Dppa3)
  Species: M. musculus (mouse)
  Insert size (bp): 453
  Mutation: None
  Entrez Gene: Dppa3 (a.k.a. 2410075G02Rik, PCG7, PGC7, Stella)
  Cloning method: Restriction Enzyme
  Sequencing primers: 5′ pMX-S1811
Resource information
  A portion of this plasmid was derived from a plasmid made by: pMXs is from Dr. Toshio Kitamura of the University of Tokyo, the Institute of Medical Science. If you use this plasmid in a paper, please cite: Retrovirus-mediated gene transfer and expression cloning: powerful tools in functional genomics. Exp Hematol. 2003 Nov;31(11):1007-14. Kitamura T, Koshino Y, Shibata F, Oki T, Nakajima H, Nosaka T, Kumagai H.
Terms and licenses: Academic/Nonprofit Terms; Industry Terms: Not Available to Industry
Depositor comments: The sequence of primer pMX-S1811 is GAC GGC ATC GCA GCT TGG ATA CAC.
How to cite: pMXs-Dppa3 was a gift from Shinya Yamanaka (Addgene plasmid # 13365 ; http://n2t.net/addgene:13365 ; RRID:Addgene_13365)
